>Addgene plasmid #193169 | AAV-PB-SRT-tdTomato_BC4 | addgene full sequence | sequence record 378880 | Addgene NGS Result
GCTAATAACAGGCCTGCTGGTAATCGCAGGCCTTTTTATTTGGTGTATTTAGAAAAATAAACAAATAGGG
GTTCCGCGCACATTTCCCCGAAAAGTGCCACCTAAATTGTAAGCGTTAATATTTTGTTAAAATTCGCGTT
AAATTTTTGTTAAATCAGCTCATTTTTTAACCAATAGGCCGAAATCGGCAAAATCCCTTATAAATCAAAA
GAATAGACCGAGATAGGGTTGAGTGGCCGCTACAGGGCGCTCCCATTCGCCATTCAGGCTGCGCAACTGT
TGGGAAGGGCGTTTCGGTGCGGGCCTCTTCGCTATTACGCCAGCTGGCGAAAGGGGGATGTGCTGCAAGG
CGATTAAGTTGGGTAACGCCAGGGTTTTCCCAGTCACGACGTTGTAAAACGACGGCCAGTGAGCGCGACG
TAATACGACTCACTATAGGGCGAATTGTAGGCGGAAGGCCGTCAAGGCCGCATGGCTGCGCGCTCGCTCG
CTCACTGAGGCCGCCCGGGCAAAGCCCGGGCGTCGGGCGACCTTTGGTCGCCCGGCCTCAGTGAGCGAGC
GAGCGCGCAGAGAGGGAGTGGCCAACTCCATCACTAGGGGTTCCTATTGACGTCAGATCGCTAAATAATG
ACGTATGTTCCCATAGTAACGCCAATAGGGACTTTCCATTGACGTCAATGGGTGGAGTATTTACGGTAAA
CTGCCCACTTGGCAGTACATCAAGTGTATCATACGTCAAGGCCGCATTTAACCCTAGAAAGATAATCATA
TTGTGACGTACGTTAAAGATAATCATGTGTAAAATTGACGCATGTGTTTTATCGGTCTGTATATCGAGGT
TTATTTATTAATTTGAATAGATATTAAGTTTTATTATATTTACACTTACATACTAATAATAAATTCAACA
AACAATTTATTTATGTTTATTTATTTATTAAAAAAAACAAAAACTCAAAATTTCTTCTATAAAGTAACAA
AACTTTTATCGAATTCCTGCAGCCCAGCTTGATCTTAGGTCCCTCGACGAATTCTCTAGAGAAGAGCATG
CGTGAGGCTCCGGTGCCCGTCAGTGGGCAGAGCGCACATCGCCCACAGTCCCCGAGAAGTTGGGGGGAGG
GGTCGGCAATTGAACCGGTGCCTAGAGAAGGTGGCGCGGGGTAAACTGGGAAAGTGATGTCGTGTACTGG
CTCCGCCTTTTTCCCGAGGGTGGGGGAGAACCGTATATAAGTGCAGTAGTCGCCGTGAACGTTCTTTTTC
GCAACGGGTTTGCCGCCAGAACACAGGTAAGTGCCGTGTGTGGTTCCCGCGGGCCTGGCCTCTTTACGGG
TTATGGCCCTTGCGTGCCTTGAATTACTTCCACGCCCCTGGCTGCAGTACGTGATTCTTGATCCCGAGCT
TCGGGTTGGAAGTGGGTGGGAGAGTTCGAGGCCTTGCGCTTAAGGAGCCCCTTCGCCTCGTGCTTGAGTT
GAGGCCTGGCTTGGGCGCTGGGGCCGCCGCGTGCGAATCTGGTGGCACCTTCGCGCCTGTCTCGCTGCTT
TCGATAAGTCTCTAGCCATTTAAAATTTTTGATGACCTGCTGCGACGCTTTTTTTCTGGCAAGATAGTCT
TGTAAATGCGGGCCAAGATCTGCACACTGGTATTTCGGTTTTTGGGGCCGCGGGCGGCGACGGGGCCCGT
GCGTCCCAGCGCACATGTTCGGCGAGGCGGGGCCTGCGAGCGCGGCCACCGAGAATCGGACGGGGGTAGT
CTCAAGCTGGCCGGCCTGCTCTGGTGCCTGGCCTCGCGCCGCCGTGTATCGCCCCGCCCTGGGCGGCAAG
GCTGGCCCGGTCGGCACCAGTTGCGTGAGCGGAAAGATGGCCGCTTCCCGGCCCTGCTGCAGGGAGCTCA
AAATGGAGGACGCGGCGCTCGGGAGAGCGGGCGGGTGAGTCACCCACACAAAGGAAAAGGGCCTTTCCGT
CCTCAGCCGTCGCTTCATGTGACTCCACGGAGTACCGGGCGCCGTCCAGGCACCTCGATTAGTTCTCGAG
CTTTTGGAGTACGTCGTCTTTAGGTTGGGGGGAGGGGTTTTATGCGATGGAGTTTCCCCACACTGAGTGG
GTGGAGACTGAAGTTAGGCCAGCTTGGCACTTGATGTAATTCTCCTTGGAATTTGCCCTTTTTGAGTTTG
GATCTTGGTTCATTCTCAAGCCTCAGACAGTGGTTCAAAGTTTTTTTCTTCCATTTCAGGTGTCGTGAAA
ACTACGCCAATGGTGAGCAAGGGCGAGGAGGTCATCAAAGAGTTCATGCGCTTCAAGGTGCGCATGGAGG
GCTCCATGAACGGCCACGAGTTCGAGATCGAGGGCGAGGGCGAGGGCCGCCCCTACGAGGGCACCCAGGC
CGCCAAGCTGAAGGTGACCAAGGGCGGCCCCCTGCCCTTCGCCTGGGACATCCTGTCCCCCCAGTTCATG
TACGGCTCCAAGGCGTACGTGAAGCACCCCGCCGACATCCCCGATTACAAGAAGCTGTCCTTCCCCGAGG
GCTTCAAGTGGGAGCGCGTGATGAACTTCGAGGACGGCGGTCTGGTGACCGTGACCCAGGACTCCTCCCT
GCAGGACGGCACGCTGATCTACAAGGTGAAGATGCGCGGCACCAACTTCCCCCCCGACGGCCCCGTAATG
CAGAAGAAGACCATGGGCTGGGAGGCCTCCACCGAGCGCCTGTACCCCCGCGACGGCGTGCTGAAGGGCG
AGATCCACCAGGCCCTGAAGCTGAAGGACGGCGGCCACTACCTGGTGGAGTTCAAGACCATCTACATGGC
CAAGAAGCCCGTGCAACTGCCCGGCTACTACTACGTGGACACCAAGCTGGACATCACCTCCCACAACGAG
GACTACACCATCGTGGAACAGTACGAGCGCTCCGAGGGCCGCCACCACCTGTTCCTGGGGCATGGCACCG
GCAGCACCGGCAGCGGCAGCTCCGGCACCGCCTCCTCCGAGGACAACAACATGGCCGTCATCAAAGAGTT
CATGCGCTTCAAGGTGCGCATGGAGGGCTCCATGAACGGCCACGAGTTCGAGATCGAGGGCGAGGGCGAG
GGCCGCCCCTACGAGGGCACCCAGACCGCCAAGCTGAAGGTGACCAAGGGCGGCCCCCTGCCCTTCGCCT
GGGACATCCTGTCCCCCCAGTTCATGTACGGCTCCAAGGCGTACGTGAAGCACCCCGCCGACATCCCCGA
TTACAAGAAGCTGTCCTTCCCCGAGGGCTTCAAGTGGGAGCGCGTGATGAACTTCGAGGACGGCGGTCTG
GTGACCGTGACCCAGGACTCCTCCCTGCAGGACGGCACGCTGATCTACAAGGTGAAGATGCGCGGCACCA
ACTTCCCCCCCGACGGCCCCGTAATGCAGAAGAAGACCATGGGCTGGGAGGCCTCCACCGAGCGCCTGTA
CCCCCGCGACGGCGTGCTGAAGGGCGAGATCCACCAGGCCCTGAAGCTGAAGGACGGCGGCCACTACCTG
GTGGAGTTCAAGACCATCTACATGGCCAAGAAGCCCGTGCAACTGCCCGGCTACTACTACGTGGACACCA
AGCTGGACATCACCTCCCACAACGAGGACTACACCATCGTGGAACAGTACGAGCGCTCCGAGGGCCGCCA
CCACCTGTTCCTGTACGGCATGGACGAGCTGTACAAGTAATCGATAACAACTCGAGTACCGGCTTAAGTG
ATAGATCGGAAGAGCGGTTCAGCAGGAATGCCGAGACCGGTTTAAACTCAGTGTCCATAGCGACGCCGGC
GCGATAAGCTATCTATAACAAGAAAATATATATATAATAAGTTATCACGTAAGTAGAACATGAAATAACA
ATATAATTATCGTATGAGTTAAATCTTAAAAGTCACGTAAAAGATAATCATGCGTCATTTTGACTCACGC
GGTCGTTATAGTTCAAAATCAGTGACACTTACCGCATTGACAAGCACGCCTCACGGGAGCTCCAAGCGGC
GACTGAGATGTCCTAAATGCACAGCGACGGATTCGCGCTATTTAGAAAGAGAGAGCAATATTTCAAGAAT
GCATGCGTCAATTTTACGCAGACTATCTTTCAACGGTTAAGAGCTCAAGCTTCTGAGATGCAGGTACATC
CCACTGATGAGTCCCAAATAGGACGAAACGCGCTTCGGTGCGTCTGGGATTCCACTGCTATCCACGCGGC
CGCACGGCATTACGTTAGACGTCTAGGCCACACCACCCTGAAGGCGCCTGCTCGCCTCTGATCTGTTGAA
GCTAAGCAGGGTCGGTCCTGGTTAGTACTTGGATGGGACTCCGCCTGGTAATAGCCGGTACCGTAGGCTT
GCATGGTCATAGCTGTTTCCTTGCGCTGGGGATGCGGTGGGCTCTATAGAGAGTCGATCGTGTGATCGAA
GGAACCCCTAGTGATGGAGTTGGCCACTCCCTCTCTGCGCGCTCGCTCGCTCACTGAGGCCGGGCGACCA
AAGGTCGCCCGACGCCCGGGCTTTGCCCGGGCGGCCTCAGTGAGCGAGCGAGCGCGCAGCATGTAGAGAC
TGGGCCTCATGGGCCTTCCGCCTATCACTGCCCGCTTTCCAGTCGGGAAACCTGTCGTGCCAGCTGCATT
AACATGGTCATAGCTGTTTCCTTGCGTATTGGGCGCTCTCCGCTTCCTCGCTCACTGACTCGCTGCGCTC
GGTCGTTCGGGTAAAGCCTGGGGTGCCTAAATAAAACGAAAGGCCCAGTCTTCCGACTGAGCCTTTCGTT
TTATTGAGCAAAAGGCCAGCAAAAGGCCAGGAACCGTAAAAAGGCCGCGTTGCTGGCGTTTTTCCATAGG
CTCCGCCCCCCTGACGAGCATCACAAAAATCGACGCTCAAGTCAGAGGTGGCGAAACCCGACAGGACTAT
AAAGATACCAGGCGTTTCCCCCTGGAAGCTCCCTCGTGCGCTCTCCTGTTCCGACCCTGCCGCTTACCGG
ATACCTGTCCGCCTTTCTCCCTTCGGGAAGCGTGGCGCTTTCTCATAGCTCACGCTGTAGGTATCTCAGT
TCGGTGTAGGTCGTTCGCTCCAAGCTGGGCTGTGTGCACGAACCCCCCGTTCAGCCCGACCGCTGCGCCT
TATCCGGTAACTATCGTCTTGAGTCCAACCCGGTAAGACACGACTTATCGCCACTGGCAGCAGCCACTGG
TAACAGGATTAGCAGAGCGAGGTATGTAGGCGGTGCTACAGAGTTCTTGAAGTGGTGGCCTAACTACGGC
TACACTAGAAGAACAGTATTTGGTATCTGCGCTCTGCTGAAGCCAGTTACCTTCGGAAAAAGAGTTGGTA
GCTCTTGATCCGGCAAACAAACCACCGCTGGTAGCGGTGGTTTTTTTGTTTGCAAGCAGCAGATTACGCG
CAGAAAAAAAGGATCTCAAGAAGATCCTTTGATCTTTTCTACGGGGTCTGACGCTCAGTGGAACGAAAAC
TCACGTTAAGGGATTTTGGTCATGAGATTATCAAAAAGGATCTTCACCTAGATCCTTTTAAATTAAAAAT
GAAGTTTTAAATCAATCTAAAGTATATATGAGTAAACTTGGTCTGACAGTTACCAATGCTTAATCAGTGA
GGCACCTATCTCAGCGATCTGTCTATTTCGTTCATCCATAGTTGCCTGACTCCCCGTCGTGTAGATAACT
ACGATACGGGAGGGCTTACCATCTGGCCCCAGTGCTGCAATGATACCGCGAGAACCACGCTCACCGGCTC
CAGATTTATCAGCAATAAACCAGCCAGCCGGAAGGGCCGAGCGCAGAAGTGGTCCTGCAACTTTATCCGC
CTCCATCCAGTCTATTAATTGTTGCCGGGAAGCTAGAGTAAGTAGTTCGCCAGTTAATAGTTTGCGCAAC
GTTGTTGCCATTGCTACAGGCATCGTGGTGTCACGCTCGTCGTTTGGTATGGCTTCATTCAGCTCCGGTT
CCCAACGATCAAGGCGAGTTACATGATCCCCCATGTTGTGCAAAAAAGCGGTTAGCTCCTTCGGTCCTCC
GATCGTTGTCAGAAGTAAGTTGGCCGCAGTGTTATCACTCATGGTTATGGCAGCACTGCATAATTCTCTT
ACTGTCATGCCATCCGTAAGATGCTTTTCTGTGACTGGTGAGTACTCAACCAAGTCATTCTGAGAATAGT
GTATGCGGCGACCGAGTTGCTCTTGCCCGGCGTCAATACGGGATAATACCGCGCCACATAGCAGAACTTT
AAAAGTGCTCATCATTGGAAAACGTTCTTCGGGGCGAAAACTCTCAAGGATCTTACCGCTGTTGAGATCC
AGTTCGATGTAACCCACTCGTGCACCCAACTGATCTTCAGCATCTTTTACTTTCACCAGCGTTTCTGGGT
GAGCAAAAACAGGAAGGCAAAATGCCGCAAAAAAGGGAATAAGGGCGACACGGAAATGTTGAATACTCAT
ACTCTTCCTTTTTCAATATTATTGAAGCATTTATCAGGGTTATTGTCTCATGAGCGGATACATATTTGAA
Features (pLannotate 1.2.2; 21 found; start..end, strand, type, name):
     44..78      -  promoter       AmpR promoter (fragment): bla
    104..235     -  rep_origin     M13 ori (fragment): M13 bacteriophage origin of replication; arrow indicates direction of (+) strand synthesis
    256..412     -  CDS            lacZα (fragment): LacZα fragment of β-galactosidase; lacZ fragment
    421..439     +  promoter       T7 promoter: promoter for bacteriophage T7 RNA polymerase
    475..605     -  repeat_region  AAV2 ITR (fragment): inverted terminal repeat of adeno-associated virus serotype 2 inverted
    624..733     +  enhancer       CMV enhancer (fragment): human cytomegalovirus immediate early enhancer
    987..1005    -  misc_feature   MCS (fragment): pBluescript multiple cloning site
   1075..1286    +  promoter       EF-1α core promoter: core promoter for human elongation factor EF-1α
   1287..1400    +  intron         EF-1α intron A (fragment): intron upstream of the start codon of human EF-1α
   2026..2229    +  intron         EF-1α intron A: truncated intron upstream of the start codon of human EF-1α
   2250..3679    +  CDS            tdTomato (fragment): tandem dimeric (pseudo-monomeric) derivative of DsRed (Shaner et al., 2004) mammalian codon-optimized
   4127..4179    +  ncRNA          Hammerhead 1: Accession: RF00163 - Hammerhead ribozyme (type I)
   4220..4338    +  ncRNA          5S rRNA: Accession: RF00001 - 5S ribosomal RNA
   4365..4387    +  polyA_signal   bGH poly(A) signal (fragment): bovine growth hormone polyadenylation signal
   4410..4540    +  repeat_region  AAV2 ITR (fragment): inverted terminal repeat of adeno-associated virus serotype 2 inverted
   4575..4622    -  CDS            lacI (fragment): lac repressor; lacI; The lac repressor binds to the lac operator to inhibit transcription in E. coli. This inhibition can be relieved by adding lactose or isopropyl-β-D-thiogalactopyranoside (IPTG).
   4659..4699    -  rep_origin     RSF ori (fragment): Plasmids containing the RSF 1030 origin of replication can be propagated in E. coli cells that contain additional plasmids with compatible origins.
   4721..4764    +  terminator     rrnB T1 terminator: Escherichia coli rrnB; transcription terminator T1 from the E. coli rrnB gene
   4821..5409    -  rep_origin     ori: high-copy-number ColE1/pMB1/pBR322/pUC origin of replication
   5580..6440    -  CDS            AmpR: β-lactamase; bla; confers resistance to ampicillin, carbenicillin, and related antibiotics
   6441..6504    -  promoter       AmpR promoter: bla
