[The description below was written by a language model from this plasmid's Addgene catalogue record and pLannotate feature annotations shown in this document.]
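Description:
AAV-PB-SRT-tdTomato_BC4 is an AAV transfer plasmid of about 6.5 kb carrying a barcoded piggyBac self-reporting transposon (SRT) marked with tdTomato. It is maintained in E. coli through a high-copy ColE1/pUC-type origin and an ampicillin resistance gene (β-lactamase with its own promoter). The remaining bacterial annotations (M13 ori, lacZα, lacI, RSF ori and rrnB T1 fragments, plus a T7 promoter) are short backbone remnants. Two AAV2 inverted terminal repeat fragments flank the payload, so the intervening region can be packaged into recombinant AAV for delivery to mammalian cells.

Between the ITRs, the annotated expression unit consists of the human EF-1α core promoter and intron A sequences driving a mammalian codon-optimized tdTomato coding sequence. A small CMV enhancer fragment lies upstream. Downstream are a hammerhead ribozyme, a short 5S rRNA-like match and a fragment of the bGH polyadenylation signal. The piggyBac terminal repeats are not called in the automated feature table, though the catalogue entry describes the insert as a piggyBac transposon. Its four-nucleotide barcode, recorded as a mutation, distinguishes this member (BC4) from sibling constructs.

In the self-reporting design, a transposon that piggyBac transposase has inserted into the genome produces transcripts that read out through its end into flanking genomic DNA, so insertion sites can be recovered from RNA. A ribozyme outside the transposon would be expected to destabilize transcripts from copies that have not transposed, although the record does not say this. The associated publication uses barcoded SRTs for calling cards experiments, which measure transcription factor binding alongside gene expression. tdTomato provides a fluorescent marker of transduced cells.
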