Addgene plasmid #193169: AAV-PB-SRT-tdTomato_BC4
Purpose: Barcoded piggyBac self-reporting transposon with tdTomato marker in AAV backbone
Depositing lab: Rob Mitra. Depositing organization: Washington University in Saint Louis. Publication: Measuring transcription factor binding and gene expression using barcoded self-reporting transposon calling cards and transcriptomes. Lalli M, Yen A, Thopte U, Dong F, Moudgil A, Chen X, Milbrandt J, Dougherty JD, Mitra RD. NAR Genom Bioinform. 2022 Aug 31;4(3):lqac061. doi: 10.1093/nargab/lqac061. eCollection 2022 Sep. PubMed 36062164.
Backbone
  Vector backbone: AAV-PB-SRT-tdTomato
  Vector type: AAV
Growth in bacteria
  Bacterial resistance: Ampicillin, 100 μg/mL
  Growth temperature: 37°C
  Growth strain: NEB Stable
  Copy number: High Copy
Gene/Insert
  Gene/Insert name: Barcoded piggyBac tdTomato SRT
  Species: H. sapiens (human)
  Mutation: Barcode: CAAC
  Cloning method: Gibson Cloning
Terms and licenses: Academic/Nonprofit Terms; Industry Terms: Not Available to Industry
How to cite: AAV-PB-SRT-tdTomato_BC4 was a gift from Rob Mitra (Addgene plasmid # 193169 ; http://n2t.net/addgene:193169 ; RRID:Addgene_193169)
